Addgene plasmid #84429: TOPO-BC35
Purpose: Encodes illumina barcodes for allele frequency sequencing (FREQ-Seq-Squared)
Depositing lab: J.J. Emerson. Depositing organization: University of California, Irvine. Publication: FREQ-Seq2: a method for precise high-throughput combinatorial quantification of allele frequencies. Zhao R, Lukacsovich T, Gaut R, Emerson JJ. G3 (Bethesda). 2023 Sep 30;13(10):jkad162. doi: 10.1093/g3journal/jkad162. PubMed 37494033.
Backbone
  Vector backbone: pCRII-TOPO
  Backbone manufacturer: Thermo Fisher Scientific
  Vector type: Barcoding plasmids
Growth in bacteria
  Bacterial resistance: Ampicillin, 100 μg/mL
  Growth temperature: 37°C
  Growth strain: DH5alpha
  Copy number: High Copy
Gene/Insert
  Gene/Insert name: BC35
  Species: Synthetic
  Insert size (bp): 86
  Promoter: SP6/T7
  Cloning method: TOPO Cloning
  Sequencing primers: 5′ T7; 3′ SP6
Terms and licenses: Academic/Nonprofit Terms; Industry Terms: Not Available to Industry
Depositor comments: This plasmid is part of the FREQ-Seq-Squared kit. See Addgene's kit collection page for more details: https://www.addgene.org/kits/
How to cite: TOPO-BC35 was a gift from J.J. Emerson (Addgene plasmid # 84429 ; http://n2t.net/addgene:84429 ; RRID:Addgene_84429)
