[The description below was written by a language model from this plasmid's Addgene catalogue record and pLannotate feature annotations shown in this document.]
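Description:
TOPO-BC35 is a small bacterial cloning plasmid (about 4.1 kb) built on the commercial pCRII-TOPO backbone and classed by the depositor as a barcoding plasmid. It carries an 86 bp synthetic insert, BC35, introduced by TOPO cloning, which encodes an Illumina barcode for allele frequency sequencing by the FREQ-Seq-Squared method. It is one member of the FREQ-Seq-Squared kit, so it presumably sits alongside sibling plasmids carrying other barcodes. The record does not describe the internal layout of the insert, and the feature table does not annotate it. By position it must lie in the unannotated interval between the SP6 and T7 promoters.

The annotated features are those of the backbone. A high-copy ColE1/pUC-type origin supports propagation in E. coli, and an f1 origin permits single-stranded DNA production. The AmpR β-lactamase gene provides the ampicillin selection listed in the catalogue. A neo (kanamycin/neomycin phosphotransferase) gene is also present, preceded by a Tn5 transposase fragment that is a remnant of the marker's origin, although kanamycin is not listed as the selection. The cloning site lies within a lacZα region downstream of the CAP binding site, lac promoter and lac operator, the arrangement that normally allows blue/white screening. A short lacI fragment is also detected. Convergent SP6 and T7 phage promoters flank the insert. They are recorded as the promoters and double as the sequencing primer sites used to verify the barcode. The plasmid appears to serve as a stable, renewable source of the barcode sequence for use in library preparation rather than as an expression construct.
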