Features (pLannotate 1.2.2; 13 found; start..end, strand, type, name):
      2..94      +  CDS            lacI (fragment): lac repressor; lacI; The lac repressor binds to the lac operator to inhibit transcription in E. coli. This inhibition can be relieved by adding lactose or isopropyl-β-D-thiogalactopyranoside (IPTG).
    107..128     +  protein_bind   CAP binding site: CAP binding activates transcription in the presence of cAMP. E. coli catabolite activator protein
    143..173     +  promoter       lac promoter: promoter for the E. coli lac operon
    181..197     +  protein_bind   lac operator: The lac repressor binds to the lac operator to inhibit transcription in E. coli. This inhibition can be relieved by adding lactose or isopropyl-β-D-thiogalactopyranoside (IPTG). lac repressor encoded by lacI
    239..257     +  promoter       SP6 promoter: promoter for bacteriophage SP6 RNA polymerase
    493..511     -  promoter       T7 promoter: promoter for bacteriophage T7 RNA polymerase
    514..671     +  CDS            lacZα (fragment): LacZα fragment of β-galactosidase; lacZ fragment
    675..1103    +  rep_origin     f1 ori (sequence partly withheld): f1 bacteriophage origin of replication; arrow indicates direction of (+) strand synthesis
   1116..1415    +  CDS            tnpA (fragment): TN5P_ECOLX - Also known as tnp. Experimental evidence at protein level: Swiss-Prot protein existence level 1. Mediates transposition of transposon Tn5 by a 'cut and paste' mechanism. First, the monomeric transposase binds the 19 bp inverted DNA repeats flanking the transposon. Then, dimerization of the DNA- bound transposase creates a synaptic DNA complex. After nicking of the first DNA strand, excision of the transposon proceeds through a series of intermediates. The transposase then mediates the insertion of the transposon at a new site by strand transfer. The activity of the wild- type tran
   1447..2238    +  CDS            neo: KKA2_KLEPN - Also known as kan, nptII. Experimental evidence at protein level: Swiss-Prot protein existence level 1. Resistance to kanamycin, neomycin, paromomycin, ribostamycin, butirosin and gentamicin B. From Klebsiella pneumoniae.
   2242..2258    +  promoter       AmpR promoter (fragment): bla
   2259..3119    +  CDS            AmpR: β-lactamase; bla; confers resistance to ampicillin, carbenicillin, and related antibiotics
   3290..3878    +  rep_origin     ori: high-copy-number ColE1/pMB1/pBR322/pUC origin of replication
>Addgene plasmid #84429 | TOPO-BC35 | addgene full sequence | sequence record 163383 | Addgene assembled sequence
AGCGCCCAATACGCAAACCGCCTCTCCCCGCGCGTTGGCCGATTCATTAATGCAGCTGGCACGACAGGTT
TCCCGACTGGAAAGCGGGCAGTGAGCGCAACGCAATTAATGTGAGTTAGCTCACTCATTAGGCACCCCAG
GCTTTACACTTTATGCTTCCGGCTCGTATGTTGTGTGGAATTGTGAGCGGATAACAATTTCACACAGGAA
ACAGCTATGACCATGATTACGCCAAGCTATTTAGGTGACACTATAGAATACTCAAGCTATGCATCAAGCT
TGGTACCGAGCTCGGATCCACTAGTAACGGCCGCCAGTGTGCTGGAATTCGCCCTTAAGCAGAAGACGGC
ATACGAGATCGGTCTCGGCATTCCTGCTGAACCGCTCTTCCGATCTAAGTAGCTAGAGAACCCACTGCTT
ACAAGGGCGAATTCTGCAGATATCCATCACACTGGCGGCCGCTCGAGCATGCATCTAGAGGGCCCAATTC
GCCCTATAGTGAGTCGTATTACAATTCACTGGCCGTCGTTTTACAACGTCGTGACTGGGAAAACCCTGGC
GTTACCCAACTTAATCGCCTTGCAGCACATCCCCCTTTCGCCAGCTGGCGTAATAGCGAAGAGGCCCGCA
CCGATCGCCCTTCCCAACAGTTGCGCAGCCTGAATGGCGAATGG
[124 nt withheld, positions 675-798]
C
[91 nt withheld, positions 800-890]
A
[49 nt withheld, positions 892-940]
CCTTTGACGTTGGAGTCCACGTTCTTT
[37 nt withheld, positions 968-1004]
ACCCTATCTCGGTCTATTCTTTTGATTTATAAGGGATTTTGCCGATTTCGGCCTATTGGTTAAAAAATGA
GCTGATTTAACAAAAATTTAACGCGAATTTTAACAAAATTCAGGGCGCAAGGGCTGCTAAAGGAAGCGGA
ACACGTAGAAAGCCAGTCCGCAGAAACGGTGCTGACCCCGGATGAATGTCAGCTACTGGGCTATCTGGAC
AAGGGAAAACGCAAGCGCAAAGAGAAAGCAGGTAGCTTGCAGTGGGCTTACATGGCGATAGCTAGACTGG
GCGGTTTTATGGACAGCAAGCGAACCGGAATTGCCAGCTGGGGCGCCCTCTGGTAAGGTTGGGAAGCCCT
GCAAAGTAAACTGGATGGCTTTCTTGCCGCCAAGGATCTGATGGCGCAGGGGATCAAGATCTGATCAAGA
GACAGGATGAGGATCGTTTCGCATGATTGAACAAGATGGATTGCACGCAGGTTCTCCGGCCGCTTGGGTG
GAGAGGCTATTCGGCTATGACTGGGCACAACAGACAATCGGCTGCTCTGATGCCGCCGTGTTCCGGCTGT
CAGCGCAGGGGCGCCCGGTTCTTTTTGTCAAGACCGACCTGTCCGGTGCCCTGAATGAACTGCAGGACGA
GGCAGCGCGGCTATCGTGGCTGGCCACGACGGGCGTTCCTTGCGCAGCTGTGCTCGACGTTGTCACTGAA
GCGGGAAGGGACTGGCTGCTATTGGGCGAAGTGCCGGGGCAGGATCTCCTGTCATCCCACCTTGCTCCTG
CCGAGAAAGTATCCATCATGGCTGATGCAATGCGGCGGCTGCATACGCTTGATCCGGCTACCTGCCCATT
CGACCACCAAGCGAAACATCGCATCGAGCGAGCACGTACTCGGATGGAAGCCGGTCTTGTCGATCAGGAT
GATCTGGACGAAGAGCATCAGGGGCTCGCGCCAGCCGAACTGTTCGCCAGGCTCAAGGCGCGCATGCCCG
ACGGCGAGGATCTCGTCGTGACCCATGGCGATGCCTGCTTGCCGAATATCATGGTGGAAAATGGCCGCTT
TTCTGGATTCATCGACTGTGGCCGGCTGGGTGTGGCGGACCGCTATCAGGACATAGCGTTGGCTACCCGT
GATATTGCTGAAGAGCTTGGCGGCGAATGGGCTGACCGCTTCCTCGTGCTTTACGGTATCGCCGCTCCCG
ATTCGCAGCGCATCGCCTTCTATCGCCTTCTTGACGAGTTCTTCTGAATTGAAAAAGGAAGAGTATGAGT
ATTCAACATTTCCGTGTCGCCCTTATTCCCTTTTTTGCGGCATTTTGCCTTCCTGTTTTTGCTCACCCAG
AAACGCTGGTGAAAGTAAAAGATGCTGAAGATCAGTTGGGTGCACGAGTGGGTTACATCGAACTGGATCT
CAACAGCGGTAAGATCCTTGAGAGTTTTCGCCCCGAAGAACGTTTTCCAATGATGAGCACTTTTAAAGTT
CTGCTATGTGGCGCGGTATTATCCCGTATTGACGCCGGGCAAGAGCAACTCGGTCGCCGCATACACTATT
CTCAGAATGACTTGGTTGAGTACTCACCAGTCACAGAAAAGCATCTTACGGATGGCATGACAGTAAGAGA
ATTATGCAGTGCTGCCATAACCATGAGTGATAACACTGCGGCCAACTTACTTCTGACAACGATCGGAGGA
CCGAAGGAGCTAACCGCTTTTTTGCACAACATGGGGGATCATGTAACTCGCCTTGATCGTTGGGAACCGG
AGCTGAATGAAGCCATACCAAACGACGAGCGTGACACCACGATGCCTGTAGCAATGGCAACAACGTTGCG
CAAACTATTAACTGGCGAACTACTTACTCTAGCTTCCCGGCAACAATTAATAGACTGGATGGAGGCGGAT
AAAGTTGCAGGACCACTTCTGCGCTCGGCCCTTCCGGCTGGCTGGTTTATTGCTGATAAATCTGGAGCCG
GTGAGCGTGGGTCTCGCGGTATCATTGCAGCACTGGGGCCAGATGGTAAGCCCTCCCGTATCGTAGTTAT
CTACACGACGGGGAGTCAGGCAACTATGGATGAACGAAATAGACAGATCGCTGAGATAGGTGCCTCACTG
ATTAAGCATTGGTAACTGTCAGACCAAGTTTACTCATATATACTTTAGATTGATTTAAAACTTCATTTTT
AATTTAAAAGGATCTAGGTGAAGATCCTTTTTGATAATCTCATGACCAAAATCCCTTAACGTGAGTTTTC
GTTCCACTGAGCGTCAGACCCCGTAGAAAAGATCAAAGGATCTTCTTGAGATCCTTTTTTTCTGCGCGTA
ATCTGCTGCTTGCAAACAAAAAAACCACCGCTACCAGCGGTGGTTTGTTTGCCGGATCAAGAGCTACCAA
CTCTTTTTCCGAAGGTAACTGGCTTCAGCAGAGCGCAGATACCAAATACTGTTCTTCTAGTGTAGCCGTA
GTTAGGCCACCACTTCAAGAACTCTGTAGCACCGCCTACATACCTCGCTCTGCTAATCCTGTTACCAGTG
GCTGCTGCCAGTGGCGATAAGTCGTGTCTTACCGGGTTGGACTCAAGACGATAGTTACCGGATAAGGCGC
AGCGGTCGGGCTGAACGGGGGGTTCGTGCACACAGCCCAGCTTGGAGCGAACGACCTACACCGAACTGAG
ATACCTACAGCGTGAGCTATGAGAAAGCGCCACGCTTCCCGAAGGGAGAAAGGCGGACAGGTATCCGGTA
AGCGGCAGGGTCGGAACAGGAGAGCGCACGAGGGAGCTTCCAGGGGGAAACGCCTGGTATCTTTATAGTC
CTGTCGGGTTTCGCCACCTCTGACTTGAGCGTCGATTTTTGTGATGCTCGTCAGGGGGGCGGAGCCTATG
GAAAAACGCCAGCAACGCGGCCTTTTTACGGTTCCTGGCCTTTTGCTGGCCTTTTGCTCACATGTTCTTT
CCTGCGTTATCCCCTGATTCTGTGGATAACCGTATTACCGCCTTTGAGTGAGCTGATACCGCTCGCCGCA
GCCGAACGACCGAGCGCAGCGAGTCAGTGAGCGAGGAAGCGGAAG
