>Addgene plasmid #84429 | TOPO-BC35 | depositor partial sequence | sequence record 161035 | Primer and barcode sequence
GTAAGCAGTGGGTTCTCTAGCTACTTAGATCGGAAGAGCGGTTC
