>Addgene plasmid #84429 | TOPO-BC35 | addgene partial sequence | sequence record 163382 | F1ori-R 5'-AGGGAAGAAAGCGAAAGGAG-3'
C
[67 nt withheld, positions 2-68]
CCATTCGCCATTCAGGCTGCGCAACTGTTGGGAAGGGCGATCGGTGCGGGCCTCTTCGCTATTACGCCAG
CTGGCGAAAGGGGGATGTGCTGCAAGGCGATTAAGTTGGGTAACGCCAGGGTTTTCCCAGTCACGACGTT
GTAAAACGACGGCCAGTGAATTGTAATACGACTCACTATAGGGCGAATTGGGCCCTCTAGATGCATGCTC
GAGCGGCCGCCAGTGTGATGGATATCTGCAGAATTCGCCCTTGTAAGCAGTGGGTTCTCTAGCTACTTAG
ATCGGAAGAGCGGTTCAGCAGGAATGCCGAGACCGATCTCGTATGCCGTCTTCTGCTTAAGGGCGAATTC
CAGCACACTGGCGGCCGTTACTAGTGGATCCGAGCTCGGTACCAAGCTTGATGCATAGCTTGAGTATTCT
ATAGTGTCACCTAAATAGCTTGGCGTAATCATGGTCATAGCTGTTTCCTGTGTGAAATTGTTATCCGCTC
ACAATTCCACACAACATACGAGCCGGAAGCATAAAGTGTAAAGCCTGGGGTGCCTAATGAGTGAGCTAAC
TCACATTAATTGCGTTGCGCTCACTGCCCGCTTTCCAGTCGGGAAACCTGTCGTGCCAGCTGCATTAATG
AATCGGCCAACGCGCGGGGAGAGGCGGTTTGCGTATTGGGCGCTCTTCCGCTTCCTCGCTCACTGACTCG
CTGCGCTCGGTCGTTCGGCTGCGGCGAGCGGTATCAGCTCACTCAAAGGCGGTAATACGGTTATCCACAG
A
